Addgene plasmid #45976: pGEX-parkin C431S
Depositing lab: Kalle Gehring. Depositing organization: McGill University. Publication: Structure of Parkin Reveals Mechanisms for Ubiquitin Ligase Activation. Trempe JF, Sauve V, Grenier K, Seirafi M, Tang MY, Menade M, Al-Abdul-Wahid S, Krett J, Wong K, Kozlov G, Nagar B, Fon EA, Gehring K. Science. 2013 May 9. 10.1126/science.1237908 PubMed 23661642.
Backbone
  Vector backbone: pGEX-6P-1
  Backbone manufacturer: Amersham
  Backbone size w/o insert (bp): 4966
  Total vector size (bp): 6364
  Vector type: Bacterial Expression
Growth in bacteria
  Bacterial resistance: Ampicillin, 100 μg/mL
  Growth temperature: 37°C
  Growth strain: DH5alpha
  Copy number: Low Copy
Gene/Insert
  Gene/Insert name: Parkin C431S (alt name: PARK2)
  Species: R. norvegicus (rat)
  Insert size (bp): 1398
  Mutation: Codon usage optimized for E.coli expression. Changed Cys431 to alanine.
  Entrez Gene: Prkn (a.k.a. Park, Park2)
  Promoter: tac
  Tag / fusion protein: GST (N terminal on backbone)
  Cloning method: Restriction Enzyme; 5′ cloning site BamHI (not destroyed); 3′ cloning site XhoI (not destroyed)
  Sequencing primers: 5′ PGEXF; 3′ PGEXR
Resource information
  A portion of this plasmid was derived from a plasmid made by: Jean-François Trempe performed mutagenesis from codon optimized wild-type parkin in pGEX-6P-1.
Terms and licenses: Academic/Nonprofit Terms; Industry Terms: Not Available to Industry
How to cite: pGEX-parkin C431S was a gift from Kalle Gehring (Addgene plasmid # 45976 ; http://n2t.net/addgene:45976 ; RRID:Addgene_45976)
