[The description below was written by a language model from this plasmid's Addgene catalogue record and pLannotate feature annotations shown in this document.]
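Description:
pGEX-parkin C431S is a bacterial expression plasmid built on the pGEX-6P-1 backbone for producing rat parkin (Prkn/Park2), an E3 ubiquitin ligase, as an N-terminal glutathione S-transferase fusion in E. coli. The roughly 1.4 kb parkin coding sequence, codon-optimized for E. coli, was cloned between the BamHI and XhoI sites, both retained, immediately downstream of the Schistosoma japonicum GST open reading frame. Transcription of the fusion is driven by the hybrid trp/lac tac promoter followed by a lac operator. The plasmid carries its own lacI gene under the lacIq promoter, so expression is held off by the lac repressor until induced with IPTG. The GST moiety allows affinity purification on glutathione resin. The short linker between GST and the insert is not annotated in the feature table, although pGEX-6P vectors normally provide a protease cleavage site there for removing the tag.

The plasmid is maintained through a ColE1/pBR322-type origin and selected with ampicillin via the bla gene. The catalogue lists it as low copy. Leftover backbone elements include fragments of rop and bom and a lac promoter–lacZα segment downstream of lacI.

The insert carries a substitution at Cys431, generated by mutagenesis of the codon-optimized wild-type construct. The record is inconsistent on its identity: the plasmid and insert names indicate a serine (C431S), whereas the mutation field says the cysteine was changed to alanine, so the residue should be checked against the sequence. The associated publication concerns the structure of parkin and its activation mechanism, which suggests the construct is used to make recombinant mutant protein for structural and biochemical ubiquitination studies.
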