Features (pLannotate 1.2.2; 17 found; start..end, strand, type, name):
      6..107     -  CDS            yciV (fragment): RNAAM_ECOLI - Also known as trpH From Escherichia coli (strain K12).
    183..211     +  promoter       tac promoter: strong E. coli promoter; hybrid between the trp and lac UV5 promoters
    219..235     +  protein_bind   lac operator: The lac repressor binds to the lac operator to inhibit transcription in E. coli. This inhibition can be relieved by adding lactose or isopropyl-β-D-thiogalactopyranoside (IPTG). lac repressor encoded by lacI
    258..911     +  CDS            GST26_SCHJA: Experimental evidence at protein level: Swiss-Prot protein existence level 1. GST isoenzymes appear to play a central role in the parasite detoxification system. Other functions are also suspected including a role in increasing the solubility of haematin in the parasite gut. From Schistosoma japonicum (Blood fluke).
    951..2345    +  CDS            Prkn: PRKN_RAT - Also known as Park2 From Rattus norvegicus (Rat).
   2381..2420    +  CDS            rop (fragment): Rop protein, which maintains plasmids at low copy number; rop
   2522..2562    +  misc_feature   bom (fragment): basis of mobility region from pBR322
   2667..2771    +  promoter       AmpR promoter: bla
   2772..3632    +  CDS            AmpR: β-lactamase; bla; confers resistance to ampicillin, carbenicillin, and related antibiotics
   3803..4391    +  rep_origin     ori: high-copy-number ColE1/pMB1/pBR322/pUC origin of replication
   4577..4628    -  misc_feature   bom (fragment): basis of mobility region from pBR322
   4635..4712    +  promoter       lacIq promoter: lacI (mutant); In the lacIq allele, a single base change in the promoter boosts expression of the lacI gene about 10-fold.
   4713..5795    +  CDS            lacI: lac repressor; lacI; The lac repressor binds to the lac operator to inhibit transcription in E. coli. This inhibition can be relieved by adding lactose or isopropyl-β-D-thiogalactopyranoside (IPTG).
   5808..5829    +  protein_bind   CAP binding site: CAP binding activates transcription in the presence of cAMP. E. coli catabolite activator protein
   5844..5874    +  promoter       lac promoter: promoter for the E. coli lac operon
   5882..5898    +  protein_bind   lac operator: The lac repressor binds to the lac operator to inhibit transcription in E. coli. This inhibition can be relieved by adding lactose or isopropyl-β-D-thiogalactopyranoside (IPTG). lac repressor encoded by lacI
   5918..6091    +  CDS            lacZα: LacZα fragment of β-galactosidase; lacZ fragment
>Addgene plasmid #45976 | pGEX-parkin C431S | depositor full sequence | sequence record 64631 | pGEX-parkin C431S sequence 6364 bps
ACGTTATCGACTGCACGGTGCACCAATGCTTCTGGCGTCAGGCAGCCATCGGAAGCTGTGGTATGGCTGT
GCAGGTCGTAAATCACTGCATAATTCGTGTCGCTCAAGGCGCACTCCCGTTCTGGATAATGTTTTTTGCG
CCGACATCATAACGGTTCTGGCAAATATTCTGAAATGAGCTGTTGACAATTAATCATCGGCTCGTATAAT
GTGTGGAATTGTGAGCGGATAACAATTTCACACAGGAAACAGTATTCATGTCCCCTATACTAGGTTATTG
GAAAATTAAGGGCCTTGTGCAACCCACTCGACTTCTTTTGGAATATCTTGAAGAAAAATATGAAGAGCAT
TTGTATGAGCGCGATGAAGGTGATAAATGGCGAAACAAAAAGTTTGAATTGGGTTTGGAGTTTCCCAATC
TTCCTTATTATATTGATGGTGATGTTAAATTAACACAGTCTATGGCCATCATACGTTATATAGCTGACAA
GCACAACATGTTGGGTGGTTGTCCAAAAGAGCGTGCAGAGATTTCAATGCTTGAAGGAGCGGTTTTGGAT
ATTAGATACGGTGTTTCGAGAATTGCATATAGTAAAGACTTTGAAACTCTCAAAGTTGATTTTCTTAGCA
AGCTACCTGAAATGCTGAAAATGTTCGAAGATCGTTTATGTCATAAAACATATTTAAATGGTGATCATGT
AACCCATCCTGACTTCATGTTGTATGACGCTCTTGATGTTGTTTTATACATGGACCCAATGTGCCTGGAT
GCGTTCCCAAAATTAGTTTGTTTTAAAAAACGTATTGAAGCTATCCCACAAATTGATAAGTACTTGAAAT
CCAGCAAGTATATAGCATGGCCTTTGCAGGGCTGGCAAGCCACGTTTGGTGGTGGCGACCATCCTCCAAA
ATCGGATCTGGAAGTTCTGTTCCAGGGGCCCCTGGGATCCATGATCGTTTTCGTTCGTTTCAACTCTTCT
TACGGTTTCCCGGTTGAAGTTGACTCTGACACCTCTATCTTCCAGCTGAAAGAAGTTGTTGCGAAACGTC
AGGGTGTTCCGGCGGACCAGCTGCGTGTTATCTTCGCGGGTAAAGAACTGCAGAACCACCTGACCGTTCA
GAACTGCGACCTGGAACAGCAGTCTATCGTTCACATCGTTCAGCGTCCGCAGCGTAAATCTCACGAAACC
AACGCGTCTGGTGGTGACAAACCGCAGTCTACCCCGGAAGGTTCTATCTGGGAACCGCGTTCTCTGACCC
GTGTTGACCTGTCTTCTCACATCCTGCCGGCGGACTCTGTTGGTCTGGCGGTTATCCTGGACACCGACTC
TAAATCTGACTCTGAAGCGGCGCGTGGTCCGGCGGCGAAACCGACCTACCACTCTTTCTTCGTTTACTGC
AAAGGTCCGTGCCACAAAGTTCAGCCGGGTAAACTGCGTGTTCAGTGCGGTACCTGCCGTCAGGCGACCC
TGACCCTGGCGCAGGGTCCGTCTTGCTGGGACGACGTTCTGATCCCGAACCGTATGTCTGGTGAATGCCA
GTCTCCGGACTGCCCGGGTACCCGTGCGGAATTCTTCTTCAAATGCGGTGCGCACCCGACCTCTGACAAA
GACACCTCTGTTGCGCTGAACCTGATCACCAACAACTCTCGTTCTATCCCGTGCATCGCGTGCACCGACG
TTCGTAACCCGGTTCTGGTTTTCCAGTGCAACCACCGTCACGTTATCTGCCTGGACTGCTTCCACCTGTA
CTGCGTTACCCGTCTGAACGACCGTCAGTTCGTTCACGACGCGCAGCTGGGTTACTCTCTGCCGTGCGTT
GCGGGTTGCCCGAACTCTCTGATCAAAGAACTGCACCACTTCCGTATCCTGGGTGAAGAACAGTACAACC
GTTACCAGCAGTACGGTGCGGAAGAATGCGTTCTGCAGATGGGTGGTGTTCTGTGCCCGCGTCCGGGTTG
CGGTGCGGGTCTGCTGCCGGAACAGGGTCAGCGTAAAGTTACCTGCGAAGGTGGTAACGGTCTGGGTTGC
GGTTTCGTTTTCTGCCGTGACTGCAAAGAAGCGTACCACGAAGGTGAATGCGACTCTATGTTCGAAGCGT
CTGGTGCGACCTCTCAGGCGTACCGTGTTGACCAGCGTGCGGCGGAACAGGCGCGTTGGGAAGAAGCGTC
TAAAGAAACCATCAAAAAAACCACCAAACCGTGCCCGCGTTGCAACGTTCCGATCGAAAAAAACGGTGGT
AGCATGCACATGAAATGCCCGCAGCCGCAGTGCAAACTGGAATGGTGCTGGAACTGCGGTTGCGAATGGA
ACCGTGCGTGCATGGGTGACCACTGGTTCGACGTTTAGCTCGAGCGGCCGCATCGTGACTGACTGACGAT
CTGCCTCGCGCGTTTCGGTGATGACGGTGAAAACCTCTGACACATGCAGCTCCCGGAGACGGTCACAGCT
TGTCTGTAAGCGGATGCCGGGAGCAGACAAGCCCGTCAGGGCGCGTCAGCGGGTGTTGGCGGGTGTCGGG
GCGCAGCCATGACCCAGTCACGTAGCGATAGCGGAGTGTATAATTCTTGAAGACGAAAGGGCCTCGTGAT
ACGCCTATTTTTATAGGTTAATGTCATGATAATAATGGTTTCTTAGACGTCAGGTGGCACTTTTCGGGGA
AATGTGCGCGGAACCCCTATTTGTTTATTTTTCTAAATACATTCAAATATGTATCCGCTCATGAGACAAT
AACCCTGATAAATGCTTCAATAATATTGAAAAAGGAAGAGTATGAGTATTCAACATTTCCGTGTCGCCCT
TATTCCCTTTTTTGCGGCATTTTGCCTTCCTGTTTTTGCTCACCCAGAAACGCTGGTGAAAGTAAAAGAT
GCTGAAGATCAGTTGGGTGCACGAGTGGGTTACATCGAACTGGATCTCAACAGCGGTAAGATCCTTGAGA
GTTTTCGCCCCGAAGAACGTTTTCCAATGATGAGCACTTTTAAAGTTCTGCTATGTGGCGCGGTATTATC
CCGTGTTGACGCCGGGCAAGAGCAACTCGGTCGCCGCATACACTATTCTCAGAATGACTTGGTTGAGTAC
TCACCAGTCACAGAAAAGCATCTTACGGATGGCATGACAGTAAGAGAATTATGCAGTGCTGCCATAACCA
TGAGTGATAACACTGCGGCCAACTTACTTCTGACAACGATCGGAGGACCGAAGGAGCTAACCGCTTTTTT
GCACAACATGGGGGATCATGTAACTCGCCTTGATCGTTGGGAACCGGAGCTGAATGAAGCCATACCAAAC
GACGAGCGTGACACCACGATGCCTGCAGCAATGGCAACAACGTTGCGCAAACTATTAACTGGCGAACTAC
TTACTCTAGCTTCCCGGCAACAATTAATAGACTGGATGGAGGCGGATAAAGTTGCAGGACCACTTCTGCG
CTCGGCCCTTCCGGCTGGCTGGTTTATTGCTGATAAATCTGGAGCCGGTGAGCGTGGGTCTCGCGGTATC
ATTGCAGCACTGGGGCCAGATGGTAAGCCCTCCCGTATCGTAGTTATCTACACGACGGGGAGTCAGGCAA
CTATGGATGAACGAAATAGACAGATCGCTGAGATAGGTGCCTCACTGATTAAGCATTGGTAACTGTCAGA
CCAAGTTTACTCATATATACTTTAGATTGATTTAAAACTTCATTTTTAATTTAAAAGGATCTAGGTGAAG
ATCCTTTTTGATAATCTCATGACCAAAATCCCTTAACGTGAGTTTTCGTTCCACTGAGCGTCAGACCCCG
TAGAAAAGATCAAAGGATCTTCTTGAGATCCTTTTTTTCTGCGCGTAATCTGCTGCTTGCAAACAAAAAA
ACCACCGCTACCAGCGGTGGTTTGTTTGCCGGATCAAGAGCTACCAACTCTTTTTCCGAAGGTAACTGGC
TTCAGCAGAGCGCAGATACCAAATACTGTCCTTCTAGTGTAGCCGTAGTTAGGCCACCACTTCAAGAACT
CTGTAGCACCGCCTACATACCTCGCTCTGCTAATCCTGTTACCAGTGGCTGCTGCCAGTGGCGATAAGTC
GTGTCTTACCGGGTTGGACTCAAGACGATAGTTACCGGATAAGGCGCAGCGGTCGGGCTGAACGGGGGGT
TCGTGCACACAGCCCAGCTTGGAGCGAACGACCTACACCGAACTGAGATACCTACAGCGTGAGCTATGAG
AAAGCGCCACGCTTCCCGAAGGGAGAAAGGCGGACAGGTATCCGGTAAGCGGCAGGGTCGGAACAGGAGA
GCGCACGAGGGAGCTTCCAGGGGGAAACGCCTGGTATCTTTATAGTCCTGTCGGGTTTCGCCACCTCTGA
CTTGAGCGTCGATTTTTGTGATGCTCGTCAGGGGGGCGGAGCCTATGGAAAAACGCCAGCAACGCGGCCT
TTTTACGGTTCCTGGCCTTTTGCTGGCCTTTTGCTCACATGTTCTTTCCTGCGTTATCCCCTGATTCTGT
GGATAACCGTATTACCGCCTTTGAGTGAGCTGATACCGCTCGCCGCAGCCGAACGACCGAGCGCAGCGAG
TCAGTGAGCGAGGAAGCGGAAGAGCGCCTGATGCGGTATTTTCTCCTTACGCATCTGTGCGGTATTTCAC
ACCGCATAAATTCCGACACCATCGAATGGTGCAAAACCTTTCGCGGTATGGCATGATAGCGCCCGGAAGA
GAGTCAATTCAGGGTGGTGAATGTGAAACCAGTAACGTTATACGATGTCGCAGAGTATGCCGGTGTCTCT
TATCAGACCGTTTCCCGCGTGGTGAACCAGGCCAGCCACGTTTCTGCGAAAACGCGGGAAAAAGTGGAAG
CGGCGATGGCGGAGCTGAATTACATTCCCAACCGCGTGGCACAACAACTGGCGGGCAAACAGTCGTTGCT
GATTGGCGTTGCCACCTCCAGTCTGGCCCTGCACGCGCCGTCGCAAATTGTCGCGGCGATTAAATCTCGC
GCCGATCAACTGGGTGCCAGCGTGGTGGTGTCGATGGTAGAACGAAGCGGCGTCGAAGCCTGTAAAGCGG
CGGTGCACAATCTTCTCGCGCAACGCGTCAGTGGGCTGATCATTAACTATCCGCTGGATGACCAGGATGC
CATTGCTGTGGAAGCTGCCTGCACTAATGTTCCGGCGTTATTTCTTGATGTCTCTGACCAGACACCCATC
AACAGTATTATTTTCTCCCATGAAGACGGTACGCGACTGGGCGTGGAGCATCTGGTCGCATTGGGTCACC
AGCAAATCGCGCTGTTAGCGGGCCCATTAAGTTCTGTCTCGGCGCGTCTGCGTCTGGCTGGCTGGCATAA
ATATCTCACTCGCAATCAAATTCAGCCGATAGCGGAACGGGAAGGCGACTGGAGTGCCATGTCCGGTTTT
CAACAAACCATGCAAATGCTGAATGAGGGCATCGTTCCCACTGCGATGCTGGTTGCCAACGATCAGATGG
CGCTGGGCGCAATGCGCGCCATTACCGAGTCCGGGCTGCGCGTTGGTGCGGATATCTCGGTAGTGGGATA
CGACGATACCGAAGACAGCTCATGTTATATCCCGCCGTCAACCACCATCAAACAGGATTTTCGCCTGCTG
GGGCAAACCAGCGTGGACCGCTTGCTGCAACTCTCTCAGGGCCAGGCGGTGAAGGGCAATCAGCTGTTGC
CCGTCTCACTGGTGAAAAGAAAAACCACCCTGGCGCCCAATACGCAAACCGCCTCTCCCCGCGCGTTGGC
CGATTCATTAATGCAGCTGGCACGACAGGTTTCCCGACTGGAAAGCGGGCAGTGAGCGCAACGCAATTAA
TGTGAGTTAGCTCACTCATTAGGCACCCCAGGCTTTACACTTTATGCTTCCGGCTCGTATGTTGTGTGGA
ATTGTGAGCGGATAACAATTTCACACAGGAAACAGCTATGACCATGATTACGGATTCACTGGCCGTCGTT
TTACAACGTCGTGACTGGGAAAACCCTGGCGTTACCCAACTTAATCGCCTTGCAGCACATCCCCCTTTCG
CCAGCTGGCGTAATAGCGAAGAGGCCCGCACCGATCGCCCTTCCCAACAGTTGCGCAGCCTGAATGGCGA
ATGGCGCTTTGCCTGGTTTCCGGCACCAGAAGCGGTGCCGGAAAGCTGGCTGGAGTGCGATCTTCCTGAG
GCCGATACTGTCGTCGTCCCCTCAAACTGGCAGATGCACGGTTACGATGCGCCCATCTACACCAACGTAA
CCTATCCCATTACGGTCAATCCGCCGTTTGTTCCCACGGAGAATCCGACGGGTTGTTACTCGCTCACATT
TAATGTTGATGAAAGCTGGCTACAGGAAGGCCAGACGCGAATTATTTTTGATGGCGTTGGAATT
