>Addgene plasmid #45976 | pGEX-parkin C431S | addgene partial sequence | sequence record 68191 | pGEX5
GTTCTGTTCCAGGGGCCCCTGGGATCCATGATCGTTTTCGTTCGTTTCAACTCTTCTTACGGTTTCCCGG
TTGAAGTTGACTCTGACACCTCTATCTTCCAGCTGAAAGAAGTTGTTGCGAAACGTCAGGGTGTTCCGGC
GGACCAGCTGCGTGTTATCTTCGCGGGTAAAGAACTGCAGAACCACCTGACCGTTCAGAACTGCGACCTG
GAACAGCAGTCTATCGTTCACATCGTTCAGCGTCCGCAGCGTAAATCTCACGAAACCAACGCGTCTGGTG
GTGACAAACCGCAGTCTACCCCGGAAGGTTCTATCTGGGAACCGCGTTCTCTGACCCGTGTTGACCTGTC
TTCTCACATCCTGCCGGCGGACTCTGTTGGTCTGGCGGTTATCCTGGACACCGACTCTAAATCTGACTCT
GAAGCGGCGCGTGGTCCGGCGGCGAAACCGACCTACCACTCTTTCTTCGTTTACTGCAAAGGTCCGTGCC
ACAAAGTTCAGCCGGGTAAACTGCGTGTTCAGTGCGGTACCTGCCGTCAGGCGACCCTGACCCTGGCGCA
GGGTCCGTCTTGCTGGGACGACGTTCTGATCCCGAACCGTATGTCTGGTGAATGCCAGTCTCCGGACTGC
CCGGGTACCCGTGCGGAATTCTTCTTCAAATGCGGTGCGCACCCGACCTCTGACAAAGACACCTCTGTTG
CGCTGAACCTGATCACCAACAACTCTCGTTCTATCCCGTGCATCGCGTGCACCGACGTTCGTAACCCGGT
TCTGGTTTTCCAGTGCAACCACCGTCACGTTATCTGCCTGGACTGCTTCCACCTGTACTGCGTTACCCGT
CTGAACGACCGTCAGTTCGTTC
