>Addgene plasmid #45976 | pGEX-parkin C431S | addgene partial sequence | sequence record 68195 | pGEX3
TCAGTCACGATGCGGCCGCTCGAGCTAAACGTCGAACCAGTGGTCACCCATGCACGCACGGTTCCATTCG
CAACCGCAGTTCCAGCACCATTCCAGTTTGCACTGCGGCTGCGGGCATTTCATGTGCATGCTACCACCGT
TTTTTTCGATCGGAACGTTGCAACGCGGGCACGGTTTGGTGGTTTTTTTGATGGTTTCTTTAGACGCTTC
TTCCCAACGCGCCTGTTCCGCCGCACGCTGGTCAACACGGTACGCCTGAGAGGTCGCACCAGACGCTTCG
AACATAGAGTCGCATTCACCTTCGTGGTACGCTTCTTTGCAGTCACGGCAGAAAACGAAACCGCAACCCA
GACCGTTACCACCTTCGCAGGTAACTTTACGCTGACCCTGTTCCGGCAGCAGACCCGCACCGCAACCCGG
ACGCGGGCACAGAACACCACCCATCTGCAGAACGCATTCTTCCGCACCGTACTGCTGGTAACGGTTGTAC
TGTTCTTCACCCAGGATACGGAAGTGGTGCAGTTCTTTGATCAGAGAGTTCGGGCAACCCGCAACGCACG
GCAGAGAGTAACCCAGCTGCGCGTCGTGAACGAACTGACGGTCGTTCAGACGGGTAACGCAGTACAGGTG
GAAGCAGTCCAGGCAGATAACGTGACGGTGGTTGCACTGGAAAACCAGAACCGGGTTACGAACGTCGGTG
CACGCGATGCACGGGATAGAACGAGAGTTGTTGGTGATCAGGTTCAGCGCAACAGAGGTGTCTTTGTCAG
AGGTCGGGTGCGCACCGCATTTGAAGAAGAATTCCGCACGGGTACCCGGGCAGTCCGGAGACTGGCATTC
ACCAGACATACGGTTCGGGATCAA
